>Addgene plasmid #132965 | plk1 T210A | addgene full sequence | sequence record 265935 | Addgene NGS Result
TAGTTATTAATAGTAATCAATTACGGGGTCATTAGTTCATAGCCCATATATGGAGTTCCGCGTTACATAA
CTTACGGTAAATGGCCCGCCTGGCTGACCGCCCAACGACCCCCGCCCATTGACGTCAATAATGACGTATG
TTCCCATAGTAACGCCAATAGGGACTTTCCATTGACGTCAATGGGTGGAGTATTTACGGTAAACTGCCCA
CTTGGCAGTACATCAAGTGTATCATATGCCAAGTACGCCCCCTATTGACGTCAATGACGGTAAATGGCCC
GCCTGGCATTATGCCCAGTACATGACCTTATGGGACTTTCCTACTTGGCAGTACATCTACGTATTAGTCA
TCGCTATTACCATGGTGATGCGGTTTTGGCAGTACATCAATGGGCGTGGATAGCGGTTTGACTCACGGGG
ATTTCCAAGTCTCCACCCCATTGACGTCAATGGGAGTTTGTTTTGGCACCAAAATCAACGGGACTTTCCA
AAATGTCGTAACAACTCCGCCCCATTGACGCAAATGGGCGGTAGGCGTGTACGGTGGGAGGTCTATATAA
GCAGAGCTGGTTTAGTGAACCGTCAGATCCGCTAGCGCTACCGGTCGCCACCATGGTGAGCAAGGGCGAG
GAGCTGTTCACCGGGGTGGTGCCCATCCTGGTCGAGCTGGACGGCGACGTAAACGGCCACAAGTTCAGCG
TGTCCGGCGAGGGCGAGGGCGATGCCACCTACGGCAAGCTGACCCTGAAGTTCATCTGCACCACCGGCAA
GCTGCCCGTGCCCTGGCCCACCCTCGTGACCACCCTGACCTACGGCGTGCAGTGCTTCAGCCGCTACCCC
GACCACATGAAGCAGCACGACTTCTTCAAGTCCGCCATGCCCGAAGGCTACGTCCAGGAGCGCACCATCT
TCTTCAAGGACGACGGCAACTACAAGACCCGCGCCGAGGTGAAGTTCGAGGGCGACACCCTGGTGAACCG
CATCGAGCTGAAGGGCATCGACTTCAAGGAGGACGGCAACATCCTGGGGCACAAGCTGGAGTACAACTAC
AACAGCCACAACGTCTATATCATGGCCGACAAGCAGAAGAACGGCATCAAGGTGAACTTCAAGATCCGCC
ACAACATCGAGGACGGCAGCGTGCAGCTCGCCGACCACTACCAGCAGAACACCCCCATCGGCGACGGCCC
CGTGCTGCTGCCCGACAACCACTACCTGAGCACCCAGTCCGCCCTGAGCAAAGACCCCAACGAGAAGCGC
GATCACATGGTCCTGCTGGAGTTCGTGACCGCCGCCGGGATCACTCTCGGCATGGACGAGCTGTACAAGT
CCGGACTCAGATCTCGAGGTGAACAAAAACTCATCTCAGAAGAGGATCTGAGTGCTGCAGTGACTGCAGG
GAAGCTGGCACGGGCACCGGCCGACCCTGGGAAAGCCGGGGTCCCCGGAGTTGCAGCTCCCGGAGCTCCG
GCGGCGGCTCCACCGGCGAAAGAGATCCCGGAGGTCCTAGTGGACCCACGCAGCCGGCGGCGCTATGTGC
GGGGCCGCTTTTTGGGCAAGGGCGGCTTTGCCAAGTGCTTCGAGATCTCGGACGCGGACACCAAGGAGGT
GTTCGCGGGCAAGATTGTGCCTAAGTCTCTGCTGCTCAAGCCGCACCAGAGGGAGAAGATGTCCATGGAA
ATATCCATTCACCGCAGCCTCGCCCACCAGCACGTCGTAGGATTCCACGGCTTTTTCGAGGACAACGACT
TCGTGTTCGTGGTGTTGGAGCTCTGCCGCCGGAGGTCTCTCCTGGAGCTGCACAAGAGGAGGAAAGCCCT
GACTGAGCCTGAGGCCCGATACTACCTACGGCAAATTGTGCTTGGCTGCCAGTACCTGCACCGAAACCGA
GTTATTCATCGAGACCTCAAGCTGGGCAACCTTTTCCTGAATGAAGATCTGGAGGTGAAAATAGGGGATT
TTGGACTGGCAACCAAAGTCGAATATGACGGGGAGAGGAAGAAGGCCCTGTGTGGGACTCCTAATTACAT
AGCTCCCGAGGTGCTGAGCAAGAAAGGGCACAGTTTCGAGGTGGATGTGTGGTCCATTGGGTGTATCATG
TATACCTTGTTAGTGGGCAAACCACCTTTTGAGACTTCTTGCCTAAAAGAGACCTACCTCCGGATCAAGA
AGAATGAATACAGTATTCCCAAGCACATCAACCCCGTGGCCGCCTCCCTCATCCAGAAGATGCTTCAGAC
AGATCCCACTGCCCGCCCAACCATTAACGAGCTGCTTAATGACGAGTTCTTTACTTCTGGCTATATCCCT
GCCCGTCTCCCCATCACCTGCCTGACCATTCCACCAAGGTTTTCGATTGCTCCCAGCAGCCTGGACCCCA
GCAACCGGAAGCCCCTCACAGTCCTCAATAAAGGCTTGGAGAACCCCCTGCCTGAGCGTCCCCGGGAAAA
AGAAGAACCAGTGGTTCGAGAGACAGGTGAGGTGGTCGACTGCCACCTCAGTGACATGCTGCAGCAGCTG
CACAGTGTCAATGCCTCCAAGCCCTCGGAGCGTGGGCTGGTCAGGCAAGAGGAGGCTGAGGATCCTGCCT
GCATCCCCATCTTCTGGGTCAGCAAGTGGGTGGACTATTCGGACAAGTACGGCCTTGGGTATCAGCTCTG
TGATAACAGCGTGGGGGTGCTCTTCAATGACTCAACACGCCTCATCCTCTACAATGATGGTGACAGCCTG
CAGTACATAGAGCGTGACGGCACTGAGTCCTACCTCACCGTGAGTTCCCATCCCAACTCCTTGATGAAGA
AGATCACCCTCCTTAAATATTTCCGCAATTACATGAGCGAGCACTTGCTGAAGGCAGGTGCCAACATCAC
GCCGCGCGAAGGTGATGAGCTCGCCCGGCTGCCCTACCTACGGACCTGGTTCCGCACCCGCAGCGCCATC
ATCCTGCACCTCAGCAACGGCAGCGTGCAGATCAACTTCTTCCAGGATCACACCAAGCTCATCTTGTGCC
CACTGATGGCAGCCGTGACCTACATCGACGAGAAGCGGGACTTCCGCACATACCGCCTGAGTCTCCTGGA
GGAGTACGGCTGCTGCAAGGAGCTGGCCAGCCGGCTCCGCTACGCCCGCACTATGGTGGACAAGCTGCTG
AGCTCACGCTCGGCCAGCAACCGTCTCAAGGCCTCCAAGGTACCGCGGGCCCGGGATCCACCGGATCTAG
ATAACTGATCATAATCAGCCATACCACATTTGTAGAGGTTTTACTTGCTTTAAAAAACCTCCCACACCTC
CCCCTGAACCTGAAACATAAAATGAATGCAATTGTTGTTGTTAACTTGTTTATTGCAGCTTATAATGGTT
ACAAATAAAGCAATAGCATCACAAATTTCACAAATAAAGCATTTTTTTCACTGCATTCTAGTTGTGGTTT
GTCCAAACTCATCAATGTATCTTAACGCGTAAATTGTAAGCGTTAATATTTTGTTAAAATTCGCGTTAAA
TTTTTGTTAAATCAGCTCATTTTTTAACCAATAGGCCGAAATCGGCAAAATCCCTTATAAATCAAAAGAA
TAGACCGAGATAGGGT
[37 nt withheld, positions 3587-3623]
AAAGAACGTGGACTCCAACGTCAAAGG
[49 nt withheld, positions 3651-3699]
T
[91 nt withheld, positions 3701-3791]
G
[124 nt withheld, positions 3793-3916]
CAGGTGGCACTTTTCGGGGAAATGTGCGCGGAACCCCTATTTGTTTATTTTTCTAAATACATTCAAATAT
GTATCCGCTCATGAGACAATAACCCTGATAAATGCTTCAATAATATTGAAAAAGGAAGAGTCCTGAGGCG
GAAAGAACCAGCTGTGGAATGTGTGTCAGTTAGGGTGTGGAAAGTCCCCAGGCTCCCCAGCAGGCAGAAG
TATGCAAAGCATGCATCTCAATTAGTCAGCAACCAGGTGTGGAAAGTCCCCAGGCTCCCCAGCAGGCAGA
AGTATGCAAAGCATGCATCTCAATTAGTCAGCAACCATAGTCCCGCCCCTAACTCCGCCCATCCCGCCCC
TAACTCCGCCCAGTTCCGCCCATTCTCCGCCCCATGGCTGACTAATTTTTTTTATTTATGCAGAGGCCGA
GGCCGCCTCGGCCTCTGAGCTATTCCAGAAGTAGTGAGGAGGCTTTTTTGGAGGCCTAGGCTTTTGCAAA
GATCGATCAAGAGACAGGATGAGGATCGTTTCGCATGATTGAACAAGATGGATTGCACGCAGGTTCTCCG
GCCGCTTGGGTGGAGAGGCTATTCGGCTATGACTGGGCACAACAGACAATCGGCTGCTCTGATGCCGCCG
TGTTCCGGCTGTCAGCGCAGGGGCGCCCGGTTCTTTTTGTCAAGACCGACCTGTCCGGTGCCCTGAATGA
ACTGCAAGACGAGGCAGCGCGGCTATCGTGGCTGGCCACGACGGGCGTTCCTTGCGCAGCTGTGCTCGAC
GTTGTCACTGAAGCGGGAAGGGACTGGCTGCTATTGGGCGAAGTGCCGGGGCAGGATCTCCTGTCATCTC
ACCTTGCTCCTGCCGAGAAAGTATCCATCATGGCTGATGCAATGCGGCGGCTGCATACGCTTGATCCGGC
TACCTGCCCATTCGACCACCAAGCGAAACATCGCATCGAGCGAGCACGTACTCGGATGGAAGCCGGTCTT
GTCGATCAGGATGATCTGGACGAAGAGCATCAGGGGCTCGCGCCAGCCGAACTGTTCGCCAGGCTCAAGG
CGAGCATGCCCGACGGCGAGGATCTCGTCGTGACCCATGGCGATGCCTGCTTGCCGAATATCATGGTGGA
AAATGGCCGCTTTTCTGGATTCATCGACTGTGGCCGGCTGGGTGTGGCGGACCGCTATCAGGACATAGCG
TTGGCTACCCGTGATATTGCTGAAGAGCTTGGCGGCGAATGGGCTGACCGCTTCCTCGTGCTTTACGGTA
TCGCCGCTCCCGATTCGCAGCGCATCGCCTTCTATCGCCTTCTTGACGAGTTCTTCTGAGCGGGACTCTG
GGGTTCGAAATGACCGACCAAGCGACGCCCAACCTGCCATCACGAGATTTCGATTCCACCGCCGCCTTCT
ATGAAAGGTTGGGCTTCGGAATCGTTTTCCGGGACGCCGGCTGGATGATCCTCCAGCGCGGGGATCTCAT
GCTGGAGTTCTTCGCCCACCCTAGGGGGAGGCTAACTGAAACACGGAAGGAGACAATACCGGAAGGAACC
CGCGCTATGACGGCAATAAAAAGACAGAATAAAACGCACGGTGTTGGGTCGTTTGTTCATAAACGCGGGG
TTCGGTCCCAGGGCTGGCACTCTGTCGATACCCCACCGAGACCCCATTGGGGCCAATACGCCCGCGTTTC
TTCCTTTTCCCCACCCCACCCCCCAAGTTCGGGTGAAGGCCCAGGGCTCGCAGCCAACGTCGGGGCGGCA
GGCCCTGCCATAGCCTCAGGTTACTCATATATACTTTAGATTGATTTAAAACTTCATTTTTAATTTAAAA
GGATCTAGGTGAAGATCCTTTTTGATAATCTCATGACCAAAATCCCTTAACGTGAGTTTTCGTTCCACTG
AGCGTCAGACCCCGTAGAAAAGATCAAAGGATCTTCTTGAGATCCTTTTTTTCTGCGCGTAATCTGCTGC
TTGCAAACAAAAAAACCACCGCTACCAGCGGTGGTTTGTTTGCCGGATCAAGAGCTACCAACTCTTTTTC
CGAAGGTAACTGGCTTCAGCAGAGCGCAGATACCAAATACTGTTCTTCTAGTGTAGCCGTAGTTAGGCCA
CCACTTCAAGAACTCTGTAGCACCGCCTACATACCTCGCTCTGCTAATCCTGTTACCAGTGGCTGCTGCC
AGTGGCGATAAGTCGTGTCTTACCGGGTTGGACTCAAGACGATAGTTACCGGATAAGGCGCAGCGGTCGG
GCTGAACGGGGGGTTCGTGCACACAGCCCAGCTTGGAGCGAACGACCTACACCGAACTGAGATACCTACA
GCGTGAGCTATGAGAAAGCGCCACGCTTCCCGAAGGGAGAAAGGCGGACAGGTATCCGGTAAGCGGCAGG
GTCGGAACAGGAGAGCGCACGAGGGAGCTTCCAGGGGGAAACGCCTGGTATCTTTATAGTCCTGTCGGGT
TTCGCCACCTCTGACTTGAGCGTCGATTTTTGTGATGCTCGTCAGGGGGGCGGAGCCTATGGAAAAACGC
CAGCAACGCGGCCTTTTTACGGTTCCTGGCCTTTTGCTGGCCTTTTGCTCACATGTTCTTTCCTGCGTTA
TCCCCTGATTCTGTGGATAACCGTATTACCGCCATGCAT
Features (pLannotate 1.2.2; 16 found; start..end, strand, type, name):
     61..364     +  enhancer       CMV enhancer: human cytomegalovirus immediate early enhancer
    365..568     +  promoter       CMV promoter: human cytomegalovirus (CMV) immediate early promoter
    613..1329    +  CDS            EGFP: EGFP is a basic (constitutively fluorescent) green fluorescent protein published in 1996, derived from Aequorea victoria. It is reported to be a rapidly-maturing weak dimer with moderate acid sensitivity.
   1330..1348    +  misc_feature   MCS (fragment): multiple cloning site
   1378..3186    +  CDS            PLK1: PLK1_HUMAN - Also known as PLK. Experimental evidence at protein level: Swiss-Prot protein existence level 1. Serine/threonine-protein kinase that performs several important functions throughout M phase of the cell cycle, including the regulation of centrosome maturation and spindle assembly, the removal of cohesins from chromosome arms, the inactivation of anaphase- promoting complex/cyclosome (APC/C) inhibitors, and the regulation of mitotic exit and cytokinesis. Polo-like kinase proteins acts by binding and phosphorylating proteins are that already phosphorylated on a specific motif recogni
   3189..3214    +  misc_feature   MCS (fragment): multiple cloning site
   3226..3310    +  CDS            large T antigen (fragment): large T antigen from SV40 (simian virus 40)
   3333..3454    +  polyA_signal   SV40 poly(A) signal: SV40 polyadenylation signal
   3488..3916    -  rep_origin     f1 ori (sequence partly withheld): f1 bacteriophage origin of replication; arrow indicates direction of (+) strand synthesis
   3943..4047    +  promoter       AmpR promoter: bla
   4049..4406    +  promoter       SV40 promoter: SV40 enhancer and early promoter
   4441..5235    +  CDS            NeoR/KanR: aminoglycoside phosphotransferase from Tn5; aph(3')-II (or nptII); confers resistance to neomycin, kanamycin, and G418 (Geneticin®)
   5256..5408    +  CDS            ble (fragment): BLE_KLEPN - Experimental evidence at protein level: Swiss-Prot protein existence level 1. Binding protein with a strong affinity to the bleomycin family of antibiotics. Binds to CL990; an antimitotic-antibiotic compound. From Klebsiella pneumoniae.
   5467..5514    +  polyA_signal   HSV TK poly(A) signal: herpes simplex virus thymidine kinase polyadenylation signal (Cole and Stacy, 1985)
   5605..5621    -  polyA_signal   bGH poly(A) signal (fragment): bovine growth hormone polyadenylation signal
   5843..6431    +  rep_origin     ori: high-copy-number ColE1/pMB1/pBR322/pUC origin of replication
