[The description below was written by a language model from this plasmid's Addgene catalogue record and pLannotate feature annotations shown in this document.]
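Description:
plk1 T210A is a mammalian expression plasmid built on the pEGFP-C1 backbone that produces human Polo-like kinase 1 (PLK1) carrying a threonine-to-alanine substitution at residue 210, fused to the C-terminus of EGFP. In the 6,545-nt sequenced record, the CMV immediate-early enhancer and promoter drive the EGFP coding sequence, which continues through a short remnant of the multiple cloning site into the full PLK1 open reading frame. An SV40 polyadenylation signal follows. Small annotated fragments (SV40 large T antigen, ble, bGH poly(A)) appear to be incidental matches to backbone sequence rather than functional elements.

The plasmid is propagated in E. coli through a high-copy ColE1/pUC-type origin, and it also contains an f1 phage origin. A single Tn5 aminoglycoside phosphotransferase gene (NeoR/KanR) serves both hosts. A bacterial bla-type promoter expresses it for kanamycin selection in bacteria, and the SV40 enhancer/early promoter expresses it for G418 selection of transfected mammalian cells, with an HSV TK polyadenylation signal terminating the cassette.

From general knowledge, T210 lies in the activation loop of the PLK1 kinase domain, and its phosphorylation activates the kinase, so the alanine substitution gives a form that cannot be phosphorylated at this site. The EGFP tag allows the mutant protein's localisation and dynamics to be followed in live or fixed cells. According to the record, the construct is intended for studying early mitotic events, mitotic progression and the control of cell-cycle re-entry after DNA damage. The associated work concerns PLK1 behaviour at the centrosome.
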