Addgene plasmid #132965: plk1 T210A
Purpose: To study the processes involved in early mitotic events, mitotic progression, and control of re-entry after DNA damage
Depositing lab: Michael Yaffe. Depositing organization: Massachusetts Institute of Technology. Publication: Functional dynamics of Polo-like kinase 1 at the centrosome. Kishi K, van Vugt MA, Okamoto K, Hayashi Y, Yaffe MB. Mol Cell Biol. 2009 Jun;29(11):3134-50. doi: 10.1128/MCB.01663-08. Epub 2009 Mar 23. PubMed 19307309.
Backbone
  Vector backbone: pEGFP-C1
  Vector type: Mammalian Expression
  Selectable markers: Neomycin (select with G418)
Growth in bacteria
  Bacterial resistance: Kanamycin, 50 μg/mL
  Growth temperature: 37°C
  Growth strain: DH5alpha
  Copy number: Unknown
Gene/Insert
  Gene/Insert name: polo-like kinase 1 T210A
  Species: H. sapiens (human)
  Mutation: T210A
  Entrez Gene: PLK1 (a.k.a. PLK, STPK13)
Terms and licenses: Academic/Nonprofit Terms; Industry Terms: Not Available to Industry
How to cite: plk1 T210A was a gift from Michael Yaffe (Addgene plasmid # 132965 ; http://n2t.net/addgene:132965 ; RRID:Addgene_132965)
